Addgene plasmid #152519: pGBW-m4133958
Purpose: Mammalian expression plasmid for SARS-CoV-2 nsp6
Depositing lab: Ginkgo Bioworks & Benjie Chen. Depositing organization: Ginkgo Bioworks.
Backbone
  Vector backbone: pTwist_CMV_Hygro_6
  Backbone size w/o insert (bp): 6525
  Vector type: Mammalian Expression
  Selectable markers: Hygromycin
Growth in bacteria
  Bacterial resistance: Ampicillin, 100 μg/mL
  Growth temperature: 37°C
  Growth strain: DH5alpha
  Copy number: High Copy
Gene/Insert
  Gene/Insert name: SARS-CoV-2 nsp6
  Species: Severe acute respiratory syndrome coronavirus 2
  Insert size (bp): 863
  Mutation: wt
  Entrez Gene: ORF1ab (a.k.a. GU280_gp01)
  Promoter: CMV
  Tag / fusion protein: Cleavable TEV;CBP (C terminal on backbone)
  Cloning method: Unknown
Resource information
  A portion of this plasmid was derived from a plasmid made by: GinkgoBioworks
Depositor comments: NCBI reference sequence: YP_009725302.1
How to cite: pGBW-m4133958 was a gift from Ginkgo Bioworks & Benjie Chen (Addgene plasmid # 152519 ; http://n2t.net/addgene:152519 ; RRID:Addgene_152519)
