[The description below was written by a language model from this plasmid's Addgene catalogue record and pLannotate feature annotations shown in this document.]
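Description:
pGBW-m4133958 is a mammalian expression plasmid built on the pTwist_CMV_Hygro_6 backbone for producing wild-type SARS-CoV-2 non-structural protein 6 (nsp6), one of the mature products of the viral ORF1ab replicase polyprotein. In bacteria it is maintained at high copy through a ColE1/pUC-type origin and selected with ampicillin via a full-length β-lactamase gene. A separate cassette in which the human ubiquitin C promoter drives hygromycin B phosphotransferase, followed by a synthetic poly(A) signal, allows selection of transfected mammalian cells.

The nsp6 coding region is matched by the automated annotation to the SARS-CoV-2 replicase polyprotein 1a. The nsp10 wording in that feature's description is generic database text for the polyprotein entry rather than a description of this insert. The coding region lies downstream of the human cytomegalovirus immediate-early enhancer and promoter elements, which provide strong constitutive transcription in mammalian cells. According to the catalogue, the backbone supplies a C-terminal calmodulin-binding peptide (CBP) tag preceded by a TEV protease cleavage site. The feature table detects only a short CBP fragment just after the insert and does not annotate the TEV site. The tag permits calcium-dependent capture on calmodulin resin, and protease cleavage can then remove it. Transcripts end at an SV40 polyadenylation signal. The expression unit is bracketed by β-globin insulator elements and by bacterial and T7 terminators, which help isolate it from neighbouring transcription.

The record gives the purpose only as mammalian expression of nsp6. The design would suit transient or hygromycin-selected expression of the tagged protein for purification, interaction or functional studies.
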