Features (pLannotate 1.2.2; 20 found; start..end, strand, type, name):
      8..895     +  CDS            R1A_SARS2 (fragment): Experimental evidence at protein level: Swiss-Prot protein existence level 1. [Non-structural protein 10]: Plays a pivotal role in viral transcription by stimulating both nsp14 3'-5' exoribonuclease and nsp16 2'-O-methyltransferase activities. Therefore plays an essential role in viral mRNAs cap methylation. From Severe acute respiratory syndrome coronavirus 2 (2019-nCoV) (SARS-CoV-2).
    899..915     +  CDS            CBP (fragment): calmodulin-binding peptide derived from skeletal muscle myosin light chain kinase; binds calmodulin with nanomolar affinity in the presence of calcium
   1039..1160    -  polyA_signal   SV40 poly(A) signal: SV40 polyadenylation signal
   1183..1252    -  CDS            large T antigen (fragment): large T antigen from SV40 (simian virus 40)
   1275..1321    +  terminator     T7 terminator: transcription terminator for bacteriophage T7 RNA polymerase
   1351..1487    +  terminator     rrnG terminator: transcription terminator from the E. coli ribosomal RNA rrnG operon (Albrechtsen et al., 1991)
   1532..1603    +  misc_feature   3' β-globin insulator: insulator downstream of the human β-globin locus (Farrell et al., 2002)
   1829..2417    -  rep_origin     ori: high-copy-number ColE1/pMB1/pBR322/pUC origin of replication
   2589..2653    -  CDS            bla(M) (fragment): β-lactamase lacking the signal sequence; bla(M); allows cytosolic expression of β-lactamase
   2917..4126    +  promoter       UbC promoter: human ubiquitin C promoter
   4136..5157    +  CDS            HygR (fragment): hygromycin B phosphotransferase confers resistance to hygromycin
   5185..5233    +  polyA_signal   poly(A) signal: synthetic polyadenylation signal
   5499..6359    +  CDS            AmpR: β-lactamase; bla; confers resistance to ampicillin, carbenicillin, and related antibiotics
   6372..6508    +  terminator     rrnG terminator: transcription terminator from the E. coli ribosomal RNA rrnG operon (Albrechtsen et al., 1991)
   6653..6724    +  misc_feature   5' β-globin insulator: insulator upstream of the human β-globin locus (Farrell et al., 2002)
   6729..6775    -  terminator     T7 terminator: transcription terminator for bacteriophage T7 RNA polymerase
   6793..6841    -  polyA_signal   poly(A) signal: synthetic polyadenylation signal
   6922..7225    +  enhancer       CMV enhancer: human cytomegalovirus immediate early enhancer
   7298..7315    -  promoter       CMV promoter (fragment): human cytomegalovirus (CMV) immediate early promoter
   7378..7429    +  promoter       CMVd2 promoter: truncated human cytomegalovirus (CMV) immediate early promoter that yields moderately reduced expression relative to the full-length promoter
>Addgene plasmid #152519 | pGBW-m4133958 | depositor full sequence | sequence record 295531 | Full Sequence
CACCATGGCAGTGAAAAGAACAATCAAGGGTACACACCACTGGTTGTTACTCACAATTTTGACTTCACTT
TTAGTTTTAGTCCAGAGTACTCAATGGTCTTTGTTCTTTTTTTTGTATGAAAATGCCTTTTTACCTTTTG
CTATGGGTATTATTGCTATGTCTGCTTTTGCAATGATGTTTGTCAAACATAAGCATGCATTTCTCTGTTT
GTTTTTGTTACCTTCTCTTGCCACTGTAGCTTATTTTAATATGGTCTATATGCCTGCTAGTTGGGTGATG
CGTATTATGACATGGTTGGATATGGTTGATACTAGTTTGTCTGGTTTTAAGCTAAAAGACTGTGTTATGT
ATGCATCAGCTGTAGTGTTACTAATCCTTATGACAGCAAGAACTGTGTATGATGATGGTGCTAGGAGAGT
GTGGACACTTATGAATGTCTTGACACTCGTTTATAAAGTTTATTATGGTAATGCTTTAGATCAAGCCATT
TCCATGTGGGCTCTTATAATCTCTGTTACTTCTAACTACTCAGGTGTAGTTACAACTGTCATGTTTTTGG
CCAGAGGTATTGTTTTTATGTGTGTTGAGTATTGCCCTATTTTCTTCATAACTGGTAATACACTTCAGTG
TATAATGCTAGTTTATTGTTTCTTAGGCTATTTTTGTACTTGTTACTTTGGCCTCTTTTGTTTACTCAAC
CGCTACTTTAGACTGACTCTTGGTGTTTATGATTACTTAGTTTCTACACAGGAGTTTAGATATATGAATT
CACAGGGACTACTCCCACCCAAGAATAGCATAGATGCCTTCAAACTCAACATTAAATTGTTGGGTGTTGG
TGGCAAACCTTGTATCAAAGTAGCCACTGTAGAAAACCTTTACTTTCAGTCGAAGAGGCGATGGAAAAAG
AATTTTATCGCGGTGAGTGCAGCCAACAGATTCAAAAAGATATCCTCGTCTGGTGCCCTCTAAGGATCCG
CAGGCCTCTGCTAGCTTGACTGACTGAGATACAGCGTACCTTCAGCTCACAGACATGATAAGATACATTG
ATGAGTTTGGACAAACCACAACTAGAATGCAGTGAAAAAAATGCTTTATTTGTGAAATTTGTGATGCTAT
TGCTTTATTTGTAACCATTATAAGCTGCAATAAACAAGTTAACAACAACAATTGCATTCATTTTATGTTT
CAGGTTCAGGGGGAGGTGTGGGAGGTTTTTTAAAGCAAGTAAAACCTCTACAAATGTGGTATTGGCCCAT
CTCTATCGGTATCGTAGCATAACCCCTTGGGGCCTCTAAACGGGTCTTGAGGGGTTTTTTGTGCCCCTCG
GGCCGGATTGCTATCTACCGGCATTGGCGCAGAAAAAAATGCCTGATGCGACGCTGCGCGTCTTATACTC
CCACATATGCCAGATTCAGCAACGGATACGGCTTCCCCAACTTGCCCACTTCCATACGTGTCCTCCTTAC
CAGAAATTTATCCTTAAGGTCGTCAGCTATCCTGCAGGCGATCTCTCGATTTCGATCAAGACATTCCTTT
AATGGTCTTTTCTGGACACCACTAGGGGTCAGAAGTAGTTCATCAAACTTTCTTCCCTCCCTAATCTCAT
TGGTTACCTTGGGCTATCGAAACTTAATTAACCAGTCAAGTCAGCTACTTGGCGAGATCGACTTGTCTGG
GTTTCGACTACGCTCAGAATTGCGTCAGTCAAGTTCGATCTGGTCCTTGCTATTGCACCCGTTCTCCGAT
TACGAGTTTCATTTAAATCATGTGAGCAAAAGGCCAGCAAAAGGCCAGGAACCGTAAAAAGGCCGCGTTG
CTGGCGTTTTTCCATAGGCTCCGCCCCCCTGACGAGCATCACAAAAATCGACGCTCAAGTCAGAGGTGGC
GAAACCCGACAGGACTATAAAGATACCAGGCGTTTCCCCCTGGAAGCTCCCTCGTGCGCTCTCCTGTTCC
GACCCTGCCGCTTACCGGATACCTGTCCGCCTTTCTCCCTTCGGGAAGCGTGGCGCTTTCTCATAGCTCA
CGCTGTAGGTATCTCAGTTCGGTGTAGGTCGTTCGCTCCAAGCTGGGCTGTGTGCACGAACCCCCCGTTC
AGCCCGACCGCTGCGCCTTATCCGGTAACTATCGTCTTGAGTCCAACCCGGTAAGACACGACTTATCGCC
ACTGGCAGCAGCCACTGGTAACAGGATTAGCAGAGCGAGGTATGTAGGCGGTGCTACAGAGTTCTTGAAG
TGGTGGCCTAACTACGGCTACACTAGAAGAACAGTATTTGGTATCTGCGCTCTGCTGAAGCCAGTTACCT
TCGGAAAAAGAGTTGGTAGCTCTTGATCCGGCAAACAAACCACCGCTGGTAGCGGTGGTTTTTTTGTTTG
CAAGCAGCAGATTACGCGCAGAAAAAAAGGATCTCAAGAAGATCCTTTGATCTTTTCTACGGGGTCTGAC
GCTCAGTGGAACGAAAACTCACGTTAAGGGATTTTGGTCATGAGATTATCAAAAAGGATCTTCACCTAGA
TCCTTTTAAATTAAAAATGAAGTTTTAAATCAATCTAAAGTATATATGAGTAAACTTGGTCTGACAGTTA
CCAATGCTTAATCAGTGAGGCACCTATCTCAGCGATCTGTCTATTTCGTTCATCCATAGTTGCATTTAAA
TTTCCGAACTCTCCAAGGCCCTCGTCGGAAAATCTTCAAACCTTTCGTCCGATCCATCTTGCAGGCTACC
TCTCGAACGAACTATCGCAAGTCTCTTGGCCGGCCTTGCGCCTTGGCTATTGCTTGGCAGCGCCTATCGC
CAGGTATTACTCCAATCCCGAATATCCGAGATCGGGATCACCCGAGAGAAGTTCAACCTACATCCTCAAT
CCCGATCTATCCGAGATCCGAGGAATATCGAAATCGGGGCGCGCCTGGCCTCCGCGCCGGGTTTTGGCGC
CTCCCGCGGGCGCCCCCCTCGTCACGGCGAGCGCTGCCACGTCAGACGAAGGGCGCAGGAGCGTCCTGAT
CCTTCCGCCCGGACGCTCAGGACAGCGGCCCGCTGCTCATAAGACTCGGCCTTAGAACCCCAGTATCAGC
AGAAGGACATTTTAGGACGGGACTTGGGTGACTCTAGGGCACTGGTTTTCTTTCCAGAGAGCGGAACAGG
CGAGGAAAAGTAGTCCCTTCTCGGCGATTCTGCGGAGGGATCTCCGTGGGGCGGTGAACGCCGATGATTA
TATAAGGACGCGCCGGGTGTGGCACAGCTAGTTCCGTCGCAGCCGGGATTTGGGTCGCGGTTCTTGTTTG
TGGATCGCTGTGATCGTCACTTGGTGAGTAGCGGGCTGCTGGGCTGGCCGGGGCTTTCGTGGCCGCCGGG
CCGCTCGGTGGGACGGAAGCGTGTGGAGAGACCGCCAAGGGCTGTAGTCTGGGTCCGCGAGCAAGGTTGC
CCTGAACTGGGGGTTGGGGGGAGCGCAGCAAAATGGCGGCTGTTCCCGAGTCTTGAATGGAAGACGCTTG
TGAGGCGGGCTGTGAGGTCGTTGAAACAAGGTGGGGGGCATGGTGGGCGGCAAGAACCCAAGGTCTTGAG
CCCTTCGCTAATGCGGGAAAGCTCTTATTCGGGTGAGATGGGCTGGGCACCATCTGGGGACCCTGACGTG
AAGTTTGTCACTGACTGGAGAACTCGGTTTGTCGTCTGTTGCGGGGGCGGCAGTTATGGCGGTGCCGTTG
GGCAGTGCACCCGTACCTTTGGGAGCGCGCGCCCTCGTCGTGTCGTGACGTCACCCGTTCTGTTGGCTTA
TAATGCAGGGTGGGGCCACCTGCCGGTAGGTGTGCGGTAGGCTTTTCTCCGTCGCAGGACGCAGGGTTCG
GGCCTAGGGTAGGCTCTCCTGAATCGACAGGCGCCGGACCTCTGGTGAGGGGAGGGATAAGTGAGGCGTC
AGTTTCTTTGGTCGGTTTTATGTACCTATCTTCTTAAGTAGCTGAAGCTCCGGTTTTGAACTATGCGCTC
GGGGTTGGCGAGTGTGTTTTGTGAAGTTTTTTAGGCACCTTTTGAAATGTAATCATTTGGGTCAATATGT
AATTTTCAGTGTTAGACTTGTAAATTGTCCGCTAAATTCTGGCCGTTTTTGGCTTTTTTGTTAGACAACA
TGGGTAAAAAGCCTGAACTCACCGCGACGTCTGTCGAGAAGTTTCTGATCGAAAAGTTCGACAGCGTCTC
CGACCTGATGCAGCTCTCGGAGGGCGAAGAATCTCGTGCTTTCAGCTTCGATGTAGGAGGGCGTGGATAT
GTCCTGCGGGTAAATAGCTGCGCCGATGGTTTCTACAAAGATCGTTATGTTTATCGGCACTTTGCATCCG
CCGCGCTCCCGATTCCGGAAGTGCTTGACATTGGGGAGTTCAGCGAGAGCCTGACCTATTGCATCTCCCG
CCGTGCACAGGGTGTCACGTTGCAAGACCTGCCTGAAACCGAACTGCCCGCTGTTCTGCAGCCGGTCGCG
GAGGCAATGGATGCCATCGCTGCCGCCGATCTTAGCCAGACGAGCGGGTTCGGCCCATTCGGACCGCAAG
GAATCGGTCAATACACTACATGGCGTGATTTCATATGCGCGATTGCTGATCCCCATGTGTATCACTGGCA
AACTGTGATGGACGACACCGTCAGTGCGTCCGTCGCGCAGGCTCTCGATGAGCTGATGCTTTGGGCCGAG
GACTGCCCCGAAGTCCGGCACCTCGTGCACGCGGATTTCGGCTCCAACAATGTCCTGACGGACAATGGCC
GCATAACAGCGGTCATTGACTGGAGCGAGGCGATGTTCGGGGATTCCCAATACGAGGTCGCCAACATCTT
CTTCTGGAGGCCGTGGTTGGCTTGTATGGAGCAGCAGACGCGCTACTTCGAGCGGAGGCATCCGGAGCTT
GCAGGATCGCCCCGGCTCCGGGCGTATATGCTCCGCATTGGTCTTGACCAACTCTATCAGAGCTTGGTTG
ACGGCAATTTCGATGATGCAGCTTGGGCGCAGGGTCGATGCGACGCAATCGTCCGATCCGGAGCCGGGAC
TGTCGGGCGTACACAAATCGCCCGCAGAAGCGCCGCCGTCTGGACCGATGGCTGTGTAGAAGTACTCGCC
GATAGTGGAAACCGACGCCCCAGCACTCGTCCGAGGGCAAAGGAATAAGCTAGTATGTAAGCCTAGTCTT
AGATAATAAAATCGCTATCCATCGAAGATGGATGTGTGTTGGTTTTTTGTGTGTGTAACGCTAGGCGCGC
CTGGTGTACCGAGAACGATCCTCTCAGTGCGAGTCTCGACGATCCATATCGTTGCTTGGCAGTCAGCCAG
TCGGAATCCAGCTTGGGACCCAGGAAGTCCAATCGTCAGATATTGTACTCAAGCCTGGTCACGGCAGCGT
ACCGATCTGTTTAAACCTAGATATTGATAGTCTGATCGGTCAACGTATAATCGAGTCCTAGCTTTTGCAA
ACATCTATCAAGAGACAGGATCAGCAGGAGGCTTTCGCATGAGTATTCAACATTTCCGTGTCGCCCTTAT
TCCCTTTTTTGCGGCATTTTGCCTTCCTGTTTTTGCTCACCCAGAAACGCTGGTGAAAGTAAAAGATGCT
GAAGATCAGTTGGGTGCGCGAGTGGGTTACATCGAACTGGATCTCAACAGCGGTAAGATCCTTGAGAGTT
TTCGCCCCGAAGAACGCTTTCCAATGATGAGCACTTTTAAAGTTCTGCTATGTGGCGCGGTATTATCCCG
TATTGACGCCGGGCAAGAGCAACTCGGTCGCCGCATACACTATTCTCAGAATGACTTGGTTGAGTATTCA
CCAGTCACAGAAAAGCATCTTACGGATGGCATGACAGTAAGAGAATTATGCAGTGCTGCCATAACCATGA
GTGATAACACTGCGGCCAACTTACTTCTGACAACGATTGGAGGACCGAAGGAGCTAACCGCTTTTTTGCA
CAACATGGGGGATCATGTAACTCGCCTTGATCGTTGGGAACCGGAGCTGAATGAAGCCATACCAAACGAC
GAGCGTGACACCACGATGCCTGTAGCAATGGCAACAACCTTGCGTAAACTATTAACTGGCGAACTACTTA
CTCTAGCTTCCCGGCAACAGTTGATAGACTGGATGGAGGCGGATAAAGTTGCAGGACCACTTCTGCGCTC
GGCCCTTCCGGCTGGCTGGTTTATTGCTGATAAATCTGGAGCCGGTGAGCGTGGGTCTCGCGGTATCATT
GCAGCACTGGGGCCAGATGGTAAGCCCTCCCGTATCGTAGTTATCTACACGACGGGGAGTCAGGCAACTA
TGGATGAACGAAATAGACAGATCGCTGAGATAGGTGCCTCACTGATTAAGCATTGGTAACCGATTCTAGG
TGCATTGGCGCAGAAAAAAATGCCTGATGCGACGCTGCGCGTCTTATACTCCCACATATGCCAGATTCAG
CAACGGATACGGCTTCCCCAACTTGCCCACTTCCATACGTGTCCTCCTTACCAGAAATTTATCCTTAAGA
TCGTTTAAACTCGACTCTGGCTCTATCGAATCTCCGTCGTTTCGAGCTTACGCGAACAGCCGTGGCGCTC
ATTTGCTCGTCGGGCATCGAATCTCGTCAGCTATCGTCAGCTTACCTTTTTGGCAGCGATCGCGGCTCCC
GACATCTTGGACCATTAGCTCCACAGGTATCTTCTTCCCTCTAGTGGTCATAACAGCAGCTTCAGCTACC
TCTCAATTCAAAAAACCCCTCAAGACCCGTTTAGAGGCCCCAAGGGGTTATGCTATCAATCGTTGCGTTA
CACACACAAAAAACCAACACACATCCATCTTCGATGGATAGCGATTTTATTATCTAACTGCTGATCGAGT
GTAGCCAGATCTAGTAATCAATTACGGGGTCATTAGTTCATAGCCCATATATGGAGTTCCGCGTTACATA
ACTTACGGTAAATGGCCCGCCTGGCTGACCGCCCAACGACCCCCGCCCATTGACGTCAATAATGACGTAT
GTTCCCATAGTAACGCCAATAGGGACTTTCCATTGACGTCAATGGGTGGAGTATTTACGGTAAACTGCCC
ACTTGGCAGTACATCAAGTGTATCATATGCCAAGTACGCCCCCTATTGACGTCAATGACGGTAAATGGCC
CGCCTGGCATTATGCCCAGTACATGACCTTATGGGACTTTCCTACTTGGCAGTACATCTACGTATTAGTC
ATCGCTATTACCATGCTGATGCGGTTTTGGCAGTACATCAATGGGCGTGGATAGCGGTTTGACTCACGGG
GATTTCCAAGTCTCCACCCCATTGACGTCAATGGGAGTTTGTTTTGGCACCAAAATCAACGGGACTTTCC
AAAATGTCGTAACAACTCCGCCCCATTGACGCAAATGGGCGGTAGGCGTGTACGGTGGGAGGTCTATATA
AGCAGAGCTGGTTTAGTGAACCGTCAGATCAGATCTTTGTCGATCCTACCATCCACTCGACACACCCGCC
AGCGGCCGC
